>Addgene plasmid #109737 | p3E-rab5c-DN | depositor full sequence | sequence record 206674 | Full Sequence
CTTTCCTGCGTTATCCCCTGATTCTGTGGATAACCGTATTACCGCCTTTGAGTGAGCTGATACCGCTCGC
CGCAGCCGAACGACCGAGCGCAGCGAGTCAGTGAGCGAGGAAGCGGAAGAGCGCCCAATACGCAAACCGC
CTCTCCCCGCGCGTTGGCCGATTCATTAATGCAGCTGGCACGACAGGTTTCCCGACTGGAAAGCGGGCAG
TGAGCGCAACGCAATTAATACGCGTACCGCTAGCCAGGAAGAGTTTGTAGAAACGCAAAAAGGCCATCCG
TCAGGATGGCCTTCTGCTTAGTTTGATGCCTGGCAGTTTATGGCGGGCGTCCTGCCCGCCACCCTCCGGG
CCGTTGCTTCACAACGTTCAAATCCGCTCCCGGCGGATTTGTCCTACTCAGGAGAGCGTTCACCGACAAA
CAACAGATAAAACGAAAGGCCCAGTCTTCCGACTGAGCCTTTCGTTTTATTTGATGCCTGGCAGTTCCCT
ACTCTCGCGTTAACGCTAGCATGGATGTTTTCCCAGTCACGACGTTGTAAAACGACGGCCAGTCTTAAGC
TCGGGCCCTGCAGCTCTAGAGCTCGAATTCTACAGGTCACTAATACCATCTAAGTAGTTGGTTCATAGTG
ACTGCATATGTTGTGTTTTACAGTATTATGTAGTCTGTTTTTTATGCAAAATCTAATTTAATATATTGAT
ATTTATATCATTTTACGTTTCTCGTTCAACTTTCTTGTACAAAGTGGTGGCGGGGCGAGGTGGACCAGCG
CGGACCAACGGTGCCGCCCCCGTCGGGAACAAAATCTGCCAGTTTAAGCTTGTGTTGCTGGGAGAGTCTG
CAGTAGGCAAGAACAGCCTGGTGCTGCGCTTCGTCAAAGGCCAGTTTCACGAGTACCAGGAGAGCACCAT
TGGAGCTGCTTTCCTCACACAGACACTCTGCTTGGACGATACGACAGTAAAGTTTGAGATTTGGGACACG
GCCGGACAGGAGCGGTATCACAGTTTGGCCCCTATGTATTACAGAGGAGCCCAGGCAGCCATCGTCGTCT
ACGACATTACTAACACAGACACATTCACTAGAGCAAAGAACTGGGTGAAGGAGCTGCAGCGCCAGGCCAG
TCCAAATATCGTTATTGCTCTGGCAGGCAACAAAGCAGATCTGGCCAACAAGAGAGCCGTTGACTTTCAG
GAGGCCCAGGCATACGCAGATGACAACAGCCTACTCTTCATGGAGACGTCTGCAAAGACCGCCATGAACG
TCAATGAGATCTTCATGGCTATCGCCAAGAAGCTTCCGAAAAGCGAGCCGCAGGGTGGAGCGGGCAGCGG
GGGACGGGCCCGAGGAGGGGTGGACTTACAGGAGACGGCGCCTCAGGGAAGAAGCGGCCAGTGCTGTGGA
GGCGGAAACTAACAACTTTATTATACAAAGTTGGCATTATAAAAAAGCATTGCTTATCAATTTGTTGCAA
CGAACAGGTCACTATCAGTCAAAATAAAATCATTATTTGGAGCTCCATGGTAGCGTTAACGCGGCCGCGA
TATCCCCTATAGTGAGTCGTATTACATGGTCATAGCTGTTTCCTGGCAGCTCTGGCCCGTGTCTCAAAAT
CTCTGATGTTACATTGCACAAGATAAAAATATATCATCATGAACAATAAAACTGTCTGCTTACATAAACA
GTAATACAAGGGGTGTTATGAGCCATATTCAACGGGAAACGTCGAGGCCGCGATTAAATTCCAACATGGA
TGCTGATTTATATGGGTATAAATGGGCTCGCGATAATGTCGGGCAATCAGGTGCGACAATCTATCGCTTG
TATGGGAAGCCCGATGCGCCAGAGTTGTTTCTGAAACATGGCAAAGGTAGCGTTGCCAATGATGTTACAG
ATGAGATGGTCAGACTAAACTGGCTGACGGAATTTATGCCTCTTCCGACCATCAAGCATTTTATCCGTAC
TCCTGATGATGCATGGTTACTCACCACTGCGATCCCCGGAAAAACAGCATTCCAGGTATTAGAAGAATAT
CCTGATTCAGGTGAAAATATTGTTGATGCGCTGGCAGTGTTCCTGCGCCGGTTGCATTCGATTCCTGTTT
GTAATTGTCCTTTTAACAGCGATCGCGTATTTCGTCTCGCTCAGGCGCAATCACGAATGAATAACGGTTT
GGTTGATGCGAGTGATTTTGATGACGAGCGTAATGGCTGGCCTGTTGAACAAGTCTGGAAAGAAATGCAT
AAACTTTTGCCATTCTCACCGGATTCAGTCGTCACTCATGGTGATTTCTCACTTGATAACCTTATTTTTG
ACGAGGGGAAATTAATAGGTTGTATTGATGTTGGACGAGTCGGAATCGCAGACCGATACCAGGATCTTGC
CATCCTATGGAACTGCCTCGGTGAGTTTTCTCCTTCATTACAGAAACGGCTTTTTCAAAAATATGGTATT
GATAATCCTGATATGAATAAATTGCAGTTTCATTTGATGCTCGATGAGTTTTTCTAATCAGAATTGGTTA
ATTGGTTGTAACACTGGCAGAGCATTACGCTGACTTGACGGGACGGCGCAAGCTCATGACCAAAATCCCT
TAACGTGAGTTACGCGTCGTTCCACTGAGCGTCAGACCCCGTAGAAAAGATCAAAGGATCTTCTTGAGAT
CCTTTTTTTCTGCGCGTAATCTGCTGCTTGCAAACAAAAAAACCACCGCTACCAGCGGTGGTTTGTTTGC
CGGATCAAGAGCTACCAACTCTTTTTCCGAAGGTAACTGGCTTCAGCAGAGCGCAGATACCAAATACTGT
CCTTCTAGTGTAGCCGTAGTTAGGCCACCACTTCAAGAACTCTGTAGCACCGCCTACATACCTCGCTCTG
CTAATCCTGTTACCAGTGGCTGCTGCCAGTGGCGATAAGTCGTGTCTTACCGGGTTGGACTCAAGACGAT
AGTTACCGGATAAGGCGCAGCGGTCGGGCTGAACGGGGGGTTCGTGCACACAGCCCAGCTTGGAGCGAAC
GACCTACACCGAACTGAGATACCTACAGCGTGAGCATTGAGAAAGCGCCACGCTTCCCGAAGGGAGAAAG
GCGGACAGGTATCCGGTAAGCGGCAGGGTCGGAACAGGAGAGCGCACGAGGGAGCTTCCAGGGGGAAACG
CCTGGTATCTTTATAGTCCTGTCGGGTTTCGCCACCTCTGACTTGAGCGTCGATTTTTGTGATGCTCGTC
AGGGGGGCGGAGCCTATGGAAAAACGCCAGCAACGCGGCCTTTTTACGGTTCCTGGCCTTTTGCTGGCCT
TTTGCTCACATGTT
Features (pLannotate 1.2.2; 11 found; start..end, strand, type, name):
    121..213     +  CDS            lacI (fragment): lac repressor; lacI; The lac repressor binds to the lac operator to inhibit transcription in E. coli. This inhibition can be relieved by adding lactose or isopropyl-β-D-thiogalactopyranoside (IPTG).
    268..295     -  terminator     rrnB T2 terminator: transcription terminator T2 from the E. coli rrnB gene
    427..470     +  terminator     rrnB T1 terminator: Escherichia coli rrnB; transcription terminator T1 from the E. coli rrnB gene
    517..553     -  CDS            lacZα (fragment): LacZα fragment of β-galactosidase; lacZ fragment
    624..748     -  protein_bind   attR2: mutant version of attR; recombination site for the Gateway® LR reaction LR Clonase™
    750..1397    +  CDS            Rab5c: RAB5C_MOUSE - Experimental evidence at protein level: Swiss-Prot protein existence level 1. Protein transport. Probably involved in vesicular traffic. From Mus musculus (Mouse).
   1413..1433    -  protein_bind   attB3: mutant version of attB; core recombination site for the Gateway® BP reaction BP Clonase™
   1424..1509    -  protein_bind   attL1 (fragment): mutant version of attL; recombination site for the Gateway® LR reaction LR Clonase™
   1546..1564    -  promoter       T7 promoter: promoter for bacteriophage T7 RNA polymerase
   1698..2507    +  CDS            KanR: aminoglycoside phosphotransferase; aph(3')-Ia; confers resistance to kanamycin in bacteria or G418 (Geneticin®) in eukaryotes
   2654..3242    +  rep_origin     ori: high-copy-number ColE1/pMB1/pBR322/pUC origin of replication
