>Addgene plasmid #109737 | p3E-rab5c-DN | addgene full sequence | sequence record 224067 | Addgene NGS Result
CATAGTGACTGCATATGTTGTGTTTTACAGTATTATGTAGTCTGTTTTTTATGCAAAATCTAATTTAATA
TATTGATATTTATATCATTTTACGTTTCTCGTTCAACTTTCTTGTACAAAGTGGTGGCGGGGCGAGGTGG
ACCAGCGCGGACCAACGGTGCCGCCCCCGTCGGGAACAAAATCTGCCAGTTTAAGCTTGTGTTGCTGGGA
GAGTCTGCAGTAGGCAAGAACAGCCTGGTGCTGCGCTTCGTCAAAGGCCAGTTTCACGAGTACCAGGAGA
GCACCATTGGAGCTGCTTTCCTCACACAGACACTCTGCTTGGACGATACGACAGTAAAGTTTGAGATTTG
GGACACGGCCGGACAGGAGCGGTATCACAGTTTGGCCCCTATGTATTACAGAGGAGCCCAGGCAGCCATC
GTCGTCTACGACATTACTAACACAGACACATTCACTAGAGCAAAGAACTGGGTGAAGGAGCTGCAGCGCC
AGGCCAGTCCAAATATCGTTATTGCTCTGGCAGGCAACAAAGCAGATCTGGCCAACAAGAGAGCCGTTGA
CTTTCAGGAGGCCCAGGCATACGCAGATGACAACAGCCTACTCTTCATGGAGACGTCTGCAAAGACCGCC
ATGAACGTCAATGAGATCTTCATGGCTATCGCCAAGAAGCTTCCGAAAAGCGAGCCGCAGGGTGGAGCGG
GCAGCGGGGGACGGGCCCGAGGAGGGGTGGACTTACAGGAGACGGCGCCTCAGGGAAGAAGCGGCCAGTG
CTGTGGAGGCGGAAACTAACAACTTTATTATACAAAGTTGGCATTATAAAAAAGCATTGCTTATCAATTT
GTTGCAACGAACAGGTCACTATCAGTCAAAATAAAATCATTATTTGGAGCTCCATGGTAGCGTTAACGCG
GCCGCGATATCCCCTATAGTGAGTCGTATTACATGGTCATAGCTGTTTCCTGGCAGCTCTGGCCCGTGTC
TCAAAATCTCTGATGTTACATTGCACAAGATAAAAATATATCATCATGAACAATAAAACTGTCTGCTTAC
ATAAACAGTAATACAAGGGGTGTTATGAGCCATATTCAACGGGAAACGTCGAGGCCGCGATTAAATTCCA
ACATGGATGCTGATTTATATGGGTATAAATGGGCTCGCGATAATGTCGGGCAATCAGGTGCGACAATCTA
TCGCTTGTATGGGAAGCCCGATGCGCCAGAGTTGTTTCTGAAACATGGCAAAGGTAGCGTTGCCAATGAT
GTTACAGATGAGATGGTCAGACTAAACTGGCTGACGGAATTTATGCCTCTTCCGACCATCAAGCATTTTA
TCCGTACTCCTGATGATGCATGGTTACTCACCACTGCGATCCCCGGAAAAACAGCATTCCAGGTATTAGA
AGAATATCCTGATTCAGGTGAAAATATTGTTGATGCGCTGGCAGTGTTCCTGCGCCGGTTGCATTCGATT
CCTGTTTGTAATTGTCCTTTTAACAGCGATCGCGTATTTCGTCTCGCTCAGGCGCAATCACGAATGAATA
ACGGTTTGGTTGATGCGAGTGATTTTGATGACGAGCGTAATGGCTGGCCTGTTGAACAAGTCTGGAAAGA
AATGCATAAACTTTTGCCATTCTCACCGGATTCAGTCGTCACTCATGGTGATTTCTCACTTGATAACCTT
ATTTTTGACGAGGGGAAATTAATAGGTTGTATTGATGTTGGACGAGTCGGAATCGCAGACCGATACCAGG
ATCTTGCCATCCTATGGAACTGCCTCGGTGAGTTTTCTCCTTCATTACAGAAACGGCTTTTTCAAAAATA
TGGTATTGATAATCCTGATATGAATAAATTGCAGTTTCATTTGATGCTCGATGAGTTTTTCTAATCAGAA
TTGGTTAATTGGTTGTAACACTGGCAGAGCATTACGCTGACTTGACGGGACGGCGCAAGCTCATGACCAA
AATCCCTTAACGTGAGTTACGCGTCGTTCCACTGAGCGTCAGACCCCGTAGAAAAGATCAAAGGATCTTC
TTGAGATCCTTTTTTTCTGCGCGTAATCTGCTGCTTGCAAACAAAAAAACCACCGCTACCAGCGGTGGTT
TGTTTGCCGGATCAAGAGCTACCAACTCTTTTTCCGAAGGTAACTGGCTTCAGCAGAGCGCAGATACCAA
ATACTGTTCTTCTAGTGTAGCCGTAGTTAGGCCACCACTTCAAGAACTCTGTAGCACCGCCTACATACCT
CGCTCTGCTAATCCTGTTACCAGTGGCTGCTGCCAGTGGCGATAAGTCGTGTCTTACCGGGTTGGACTCA
AGACGATAGTTACCGGATAAGGCGCAGCGGTCGGGCTGAACGGGGGGTTCGTGCACACAGCCCAGCTTGG
AGCGAACGACCTACACCGAACTGAGATACCTACAGCGTGAGCTATGAGAAAGCGCCACGCTTCCCGAAGG
GAGAAAGGCGGACAGGTATCCGGTAAGCGGCAGGGTCGGAACAGGAGAGCGCACGAGGGAGCTTCCAGGG
GGAAACGCCTGGTATCTTTATAGTCCTGTCGGGTTTCGCCACCTCTGACTTGAGCGTCGATTTTTGTGAT
GCTCGTCAGGGGGGCGGAGCCTATGGAAAAACGCCAGCAACGCGGCCTTTTTACGGTTCCTGGCCTTTTG
CTGGCCTTTTGCTCACATGTTCTTTCCTGCGTTATCCCCTGATTCTGTGGATAACCGTATTACCGCCTTT
GAGTGAGCTGATACCGCTCGCCGCAGCCGAACGACCGAGCGCAGCGAGTCAGTGAGCGAGGAAGCGGAAG
AGCGCCCAATACGCAAACCGCCTCTCCCCGCGCGTTGGCCGATTCATTAATGCAGCTGGCACGACAGGTT
TCCCGACTGGAAAGCGGGCAGTGAGCGCAACGCAATTAATACGCGTACCGCTAGCCAGGAAGAGTTTGTA
GAAACGCAAAAAGGCCATCCGTCAGGATGGCCTTCTGCTTAGTTTGATGCCTGGCAGTTTATGGCGGGCG
TCCTGCCCGCCACCCTCCGGGCCGTTGCTTCACAACGTTCAAATCCGCTCCCGGCGGATTTGTCCTACTC
AGGAGAGCGTTCACCGACAAACAACAGATAAAACGAAAGGCCCAGTCTTCCGACTGAGCCTTTCGTTTTA
TTTGATGCCTGGCAGTTCCCTACTCTCGCGTTAACGCTAGCATGGATGTTTTCCCAGTCACGACGTTGTA
AAACGACGGCCAGTCTTAAGCTCGGGCCCTGCAGCTCTAGAGCTCGAATTCTACAGGTCACTAATACCAT
CTAAGTAGTTGGTT
Features (pLannotate 1.2.2; 12 found; start..end, strand, type, name):
      1..125     -  protein_bind   attR2: mutant version of attR; recombination site for the Gateway® LR reaction LR Clonase™
    127..774     +  CDS            Rab5c: RAB5C_MOUSE - Experimental evidence at protein level: Swiss-Prot protein existence level 1. Protein transport. Probably involved in vesicular traffic. From Mus musculus (Mouse).
    790..810     -  protein_bind   attB3: mutant version of attB; core recombination site for the Gateway® BP reaction BP Clonase™
    801..886     -  protein_bind   attL1 (fragment): mutant version of attL; recombination site for the Gateway® LR reaction LR Clonase™
    923..941     -  promoter       T7 promoter: promoter for bacteriophage T7 RNA polymerase
   1075..1884    +  CDS            KanR: aminoglycoside phosphotransferase; aph(3')-Ia; confers resistance to kanamycin in bacteria or G418 (Geneticin®) in eukaryotes
   2031..2619    +  rep_origin     ori: high-copy-number ColE1/pMB1/pBR322/pUC origin of replication
   2802..2894    +  CDS            lacI (fragment): lac repressor; lacI; The lac repressor binds to the lac operator to inhibit transcription in E. coli. This inhibition can be relieved by adding lactose or isopropyl-β-D-thiogalactopyranoside (IPTG).
   2949..2976    -  terminator     rrnB T2 terminator: transcription terminator T2 from the E. coli rrnB gene
   3108..3151    +  terminator     rrnB T1 terminator: Escherichia coli rrnB; transcription terminator T1 from the E. coli rrnB gene
   3198..3234    -  CDS            lacZα (fragment): LacZα fragment of β-galactosidase; lacZ fragment
   3272..3301    -  protein_bind   attP2 (fragment): mutant version of attP; recombination site for the Gateway® BP reaction BP Clonase™
