[The description below was written by a language model from this plasmid's Addgene catalogue record and pLannotate feature annotations shown in this document.]
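Description:
p3E-rab5c-DN is a 3' entry clone for multisite Gateway assembly, built in the pDONR P2R-P3 backbone and catalogued as a zebrafish plasmid. It is a small (about 3.3 kb) bacterial plasmid propagated at high copy from a ColE1/pUC-type origin and selected with kanamycin through an aminoglycoside phosphotransferase gene. The remaining annotated backbone features are typical donor-vector elements: rrnB T1 and T2 transcription terminators that insulate the cloning region from read-through, a T7 promoter beside the recombination cassette, and short lacI and lacZα remnants with no functional role. The two sequence records, one from the depositor and one from repository sequencing, are the same length and show the same features in the same order, differing only in where numbering starts.

The insert is the zebrafish rab5c coding sequence carrying a dominant-negative mutation; the record does not state which substitution was made. The automated annotation labels the roughly 650 bp open reading frame by its similarity to mouse Rab5c, which reflects homology rather than the catalogued source species. The ORF is flanked by an attR2 site on one side and, on the other, a site annotated as an attB3 core overlapping an attL fragment, consistent with the attL3 site expected in a 3' entry clone. The plasmid has no eukaryotic promoter of its own. In an LR reaction it is combined with a 5' promoter entry clone, a middle entry clone and a destination vector, placing rab5c-DN downstream of the middle element, for example to make a fusion in which the middle-entry protein is tagged at its C-terminal end with the mutant GTPase. Rab5 proteins regulate early endosomal traffic, and the associated study concerned endocytic mechanisms in T-tubule formation examined in vivo.
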