Addgene plasmid #109737: p3E-rab5c-DN
Purpose: Multisite gateway vector for 3' tagging with dominant negative rab5c
Depositing lab: Rob Parton. Depositing organization: University of Queensland, Institute for Molecular Bioscience. Publication: In vivo cell biological screening identifies an endocytic capture mechanism for T-tubule formation. Hall TE, Martel N, Ariotti N, Xiong Z, Lo HP, Ferguson C, Rae J, Lim YW, Parton RG. Nat Commun. 2020 Jul 24;11(1):3711. doi: 10.1038/s41467-020-17486-w. PubMed 32709891.
Backbone
  Vector backbone: pDONR p2R-p3
  Vector type: Zebrafish plasmids
Growth in bacteria
  Bacterial resistance: Kanamycin, 50 μg/mL
  Growth temperature: 37°C
  Growth strain: DH5alpha
  Copy number: High Copy
Gene/Insert
  Gene/Insert name: rab5c
  Species: D. rerio (zebrafish)
  Mutation: dominant negative
  Entrez Gene: rab5c (a.k.a. wu:fb98b08, wu:fi16g01)
  Cloning method: Gateway Cloning
Terms and licenses: Academic/Nonprofit Terms; Industry Terms: Not Available to Industry
How to cite: p3E-rab5c-DN was a gift from Rob Parton (Addgene plasmid # 109737 ; http://n2t.net/addgene:109737 ; RRID:Addgene_109737)
